Addgene plasmid #248783: pCMV-b-catenin(mouse)-3HA
Purpose: Express mouse b-catenin in mammalian cells
Depositing lab: Wenyan Ren. Depositing organization: Soochow University. Publication: Integrative analysis reveals synergistic regulation of Sp7 by BRD9 and Wnt/beta-catenin signaling during osteogenic differentiation. Wu L, Wang L, Zhuang Y, Luo Y, Zhu Q, Maimaitizunong M, Wang Y, Cheng Z, Li Y, Sheng X, Li M, Luo Q, Jiang X, Lei S, Lin X, Zhong Y, Ren W. Commun Biol. 2025 Dec 1. doi: 10.1038/s42003-025-09278-z. PubMed 41326797.
Backbone
  Vector backbone: pCMV
  Backbone size w/o insert (bp): 6021
  Total vector size (bp): 8364
  Vector type: Mammalian Expression
Growth in bacteria
  Bacterial resistance: Ampicillin, 100 μg/mL
  Growth temperature: 37°C
  Growth strain: DH5alpha
  Copy number: Unknown
Gene/Insert
  Gene/Insert name: b-catenin
  Species: M. musculus (mouse)
  Insert size (bp): 2343
  Entrez Gene: Ctnnb1 (a.k.a. Bfc, Catnb, Mesc)
  Promoter: pCMV
  Tag / fusion protein: 3HA (C terminal on backbone)
  Cloning method: Ligation Independent Cloning
  Sequencing primers: 5′ TTGGCACCAAAATCAACGGG
Terms and licenses: Academic/Nonprofit Terms; Industry Terms: Not Available to Industry
How to cite: pCMV-b-catenin(mouse)-3HA was a gift from Wenyan Ren (Addgene plasmid # 248783 ; http://n2t.net/addgene:248783 ; RRID:Addgene_248783)
