[The description below was written by a language model from this plasmid's Addgene catalogue record and pLannotate feature annotations shown in this document.]
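Description:
pCMV-b-catenin(mouse)-3HA is a mammalian expression plasmid of about 8.4 kb, built on a pCMV backbone and intended for transient or stable expression of mouse β-catenin in cultured mammalian cells. In bacteria it is propagated through a high-copy ColE1/pUC-type origin and selected with ampicillin via the β-lactamase gene and its native promoter. An f1 phage origin is also present, along with remnants of a lac promoter/operator region, a lacI fragment and a pBR322 bom fragment that are backbone carry-over and have no role in expression.

The payload is the 2,343 bp coding sequence of mouse Ctnnb1, placed directly downstream of the human cytomegalovirus immediate-early enhancer and promoter for strong constitutive transcription. β-catenin is the central effector of canonical Wnt signalling, accumulating in the nucleus on pathway activation and acting as a coactivator for TCF/LEF transcription factors. The record describes a C-terminal triple HA epitope tag supplied by the backbone; the automated annotation flags only a single HA fragment just after the coding sequence, which probably reflects incomplete detection of the repeats, not their absence. A WPRE follows the tagged open reading frame to enhance transcript stability and expression, and an HSV TK polyadenylation signal terminates the message; a short bGH poly(A) fragment nearby appears vestigial. A separate SV40 early promoter drives a neomycin/kanamycin phosphotransferase gene with an SV40 poly(A) signal, which would allow G418 selection of stable lines, and a partial ble fragment sits downstream of it. The associated publication concerns Wnt/β-catenin and BRD9 regulation of Sp7 during osteogenic differentiation, consistent with using the plasmid for overexpression and for HA-based detection or pull-down.
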