Features (pLannotate 1.2.2; 20 found; start..end, strand, type, name):
     50..429     +  enhancer       CMV enhancer: human cytomegalovirus immediate early enhancer
    430..633     +  promoter       CMV promoter: human cytomegalovirus (CMV) immediate early promoter
    683..3025    +  CDS            Ctnnb1 (sequence partly withheld): CTNB1_MOUSE - Also known as Catnb. Experimental evidence at protein level: Swiss-Prot protein existence level 1. Key downstream component of the canonical Wnt signaling pathway (PubMed:15132997). In the absence of Wnt, forms a complex with AXIN1, AXIN2, APC, CSNK1A1 and GSK3B that promotes phosphorylation on N-terminal Ser and Thr residues and ubiquitination of CTNNB1 via BTRC and its subsequent degradation by the proteasome. In the presence of Wnt ligand, CTNNB1 is not ubiquitinated and accumulates in the nucleus, where it acts as a coactivator for transcription factors of the TCF/LEF family,
   3038..3060    +  CDS            HA (fragment): HA (human influenza hemagglutinin) epitope tag
   3140..3728    +  misc_feature   WPRE: woodchuck hepatitis virus posttranscriptional regulatory element
   3794..3842    +  polyA_signal   HSV TK poly(A) signal: herpes simplex virus thymidine kinase polyadenylation signal (Cole and Stacy, 1985)
   3933..3949    -  polyA_signal   bGH poly(A) signal (fragment): bovine growth hormone polyadenylation signal
   4044..4472    +  rep_origin     f1 ori (sequence partly withheld): f1 bacteriophage origin of replication; arrow indicates direction of (+) strand synthesis
   4486..4815    +  promoter       SV40 promoter: SV40 enhancer and early promoter
   4882..5673    +  CDS            neo: KKA2_KLEPN - Also known as kan, nptII. Experimental evidence at protein level: Swiss-Prot protein existence level 1. Resistance to kanamycin, neomycin, paromomycin, ribostamycin, butirosin and gentamicin B. From Klebsiella pneumoniae.
   5697..5855    +  CDS            ble (fragment): BLE_KLEPN - Experimental evidence at protein level: Swiss-Prot protein existence level 1. Binding protein with a strong affinity to the bleomycin family of antibiotics. Binds to CL990; an antimitotic-antibiotic compound. From Klebsiella pneumoniae.
   5850..5971    +  polyA_signal   SV40 poly(A) signal: SV40 polyadenylation signal
   6044..6060    -  protein_bind   lac operator: The lac repressor binds to the lac operator to inhibit transcription in E. coli. This inhibition can be relieved by adding lactose or isopropyl-β-D-thiogalactopyranoside (IPTG). lac repressor encoded by lacI
   6068..6098    -  promoter       lac promoter: promoter for the E. coli lac operon
   6113..6134    -  protein_bind   CAP binding site: CAP binding activates transcription in the presence of cAMP. E. coli catabolite activator protein
   6147..6239    -  CDS            lacI (fragment): lac repressor; lacI; The lac repressor binds to the lac operator to inhibit transcription in E. coli. This inhibition can be relieved by adding lactose or isopropyl-β-D-thiogalactopyranoside (IPTG).
   6422..7010    -  rep_origin     ori: high-copy-number ColE1/pMB1/pBR322/pUC origin of replication
   7181..8041    -  CDS            AmpR: β-lactamase; bla; confers resistance to ampicillin, carbenicillin, and related antibiotics
   8042..8146    -  promoter       AmpR promoter: bla
   8205..8257    -  misc_feature   bom (fragment): basis of mobility region from pBR322
>Addgene plasmid #248783 | pCMV-b-catenin(mouse)-3HA | addgene full sequence | sequence record 498338 | Addgene NGS Result
GTTAGGCGTTTTGCGCTGCTTCGCGATGTACGGGCCAGATATACGCGTTGACATTGATTATTGACTAGTT
ATTAATAGTAATCAATTACGGGGTCATTAGTTCATAGCCCATATATGGAGTTCCGCGTTACATAACTTAC
GGTAAATGGCCCGCCTGGCTGACCGCCCAACGACCCCCGCCCATTGACGTCAATAATGACGTATGTTCCC
ATAGTAACGCCAATAGGGACTTTCCATTGACGTCAATGGGTGGAGTATTTACGGTAAACTGCCCACTTGG
CAGTACATCAAGTGTATCATATGCCAAGTACGCCCCCTATTGACGTCAATGACGGTAAATGGCCCGCCTG
GCATTATGCCCAGTACATGACCTTATGGGACTTTCCTACTTGGCAGTACATCTACGTATTAGTCATCGCT
ATTACCATGGTGATGCGGTTTTGGCAGTACATCAATGGGCGTGGATAGCGGTTTGACTCACGGGGATTTC
CAAGTCTCCACCCCATTGACGTCAATGGGAGTTTGTTTTGGCACCAAAATCAACGGGACTTTCCAAAATG
TCGTAACAACTCCGCCCCATTGACGCAAATGGGCGGTAGGCGTGTACGGTGGGAGGTCTATATAAGCAGA
GCTCTGGCTAGCGTTTAAACTTAAGCTTGGTACCGAGCTCGGATCCGCCACCATGGCTACTCAAGCTGAC
CTGATGGAGTTGGACATGGCCATGGAGCCGGACAGAAAAGCTGCTGTCAGCCACTGGCAGCAGCAGTCTT
ACTTGGATTCTGGAATCCATTCTGGTGCCACCACCACAGCTCCTTCCCTGAGTGGCAAGGGCAACCCTGA
GGAAGAAGATGTTGACACCTCCCAAGTCCTTTATGAATGGGAGCAAGGCTTTTCCCAGTCCTTCACGCAA
GAGCAAGTAGCTGATATTGACGGGCAGTATGCAATGACTAGGGCTCAGAGGGTCCGAGCTGCCATGTTCC
CTGAGACGCTAGATGAGGGCATGCAGATCCCATCCACGCAGTTTGACGCTGCTCATCCCACTAATGTCCA
GCGCTTGGCTGAACCATCACAGATGTTGAAA
[1614 nt withheld, positions 1082-2695]
AAGCGGCTTTCAGTCGAGCTGACCAGTTCCCTCTTCAGGACAGAGCCAATGGCTTGGAATGAGACTGCAG
ATCTTGGACTGGACATTGGTGCCCAGGGAGAAGCCCTTGGATATCGCCAGGATGATCCCAGCTACCGTTC
TTTTCACTCTGGTGGATACGGCCAGGATGCCTTGGGGATGGACCCTATGATGGAGCATGAGATGGGTGGC
CACCACCCTGGTGCTGACTATCCAGTTGATGGGCTGCCTGATCTGGGACACGCCCAGGACCTCATGGATG
GGCTGCCCCCAGGTGATAGCAATCAGCTGGCCTGGTTTGATACTGACCTGCTCGAGGGTACCTACCCATA
CGACGTACCTGATTATGCAACTTATCCTTATGATGTACCTGATTATGCTAGCTATCCTTATGATGTCCCA
GACTACGCATAGTGATATCTCGACAATCAACCTCTGGATTACAAAATTTGTGAAAGATTGACTGGTATTC
TTAACTATGTTGCTCCTTTTACGCTATGTGGATACGCTGCTTTAATGCCTTTGTATCATGCTATTGCTTC
CCGTATGGCTTTCATTTTCTCCTCCTTGTATAAATCCTGGTTGCTGTCTCTTTATGAGGAGTTGTGGCCC
GTTGTCAGGCAACGTGGCGTGGTGTGCACTGTGTTTGCTGACGCAACCCCCACTGGTTGGGGCATTGCCA
CCACCTGTCAGCTCCTTTCCGGGACTTTCGCTTTCCCCCTCCCTATTGCCACGGCGGAACTCATCGCCGC
CTGCCTTGCCCGCTGCTGGACAGGGGCTCGGCTGTTGGGCACTGACAATTCCGTGGTGTTGTCGGGGAAG
CTGACGTCCTTTCCATGGCTGCTCGCCTGTGTTGCCACCTGGATTCTGCGCGGGACGTCCTTCTGCTACG
TCCCTTCGGCCCTCAATCCAGCGGACCTTCCTTCCCGCGGCCTGCTGCCGGCTCTGCGGCCTCTTCCGCG
TCTTCGCCTTCGCCCTCAGACGAGTCGGATCTCCCTTTGGGCCGCCTCCCCGCCTGGAAACGGGGGAGGC
TAACTGAAACACGGAAGGAGACAATACCGGAAGGAACCCGCGCTATGACGGCAATAAAAAGACAGAATAA
AACGCACGGGTGTTGGGTCGTTTGTTCATAAACGCGGGGTTCGGTCCCAGGGCTGGCACTCTGTCGATAC
CCCACCGAGACCCCATTGGGGCCAATACGCCCGCGTTTCTTCCTTTTCCCCACCCCACCCCCCAAGTTCG
GGTGAAGGCCCAGGGCTCGCAGCCAACGTCGGGGCGGCAGGCCCTGCCATAGCAGATCTGCGCAGCTGGG
GCTCTAGGGGGTATCCCC
[124 nt withheld, positions 4044-4167]
C
[91 nt withheld, positions 4169-4259]
A
[49 nt withheld, positions 4261-4309]
CCTTTGACGTTGGAGTCCACGTTCTTT
[37 nt withheld, positions 4337-4373]
ACCCTATCTCGGTCTATTCTTTTGATTTATAAGGGATTTTGCCGATTTCGGCCTATTGGTTAAAAAATGA
GCTGATTTAACAAAAATTTAACGCGAATTAATTCTGTGGAATGTGTGTCAGTTAGGGTGTGGAAAGTCCC
CAGGCTCCCCAGCAGGCAGAAGTATGCAAAGCATGCATCTCAATTAGTCAGCAACCAGGTGTGGAAAGTC
CCCAGGCTCCCCAGCAGGCAGAAGTATGCAAAGCATGCATCTCAATTAGTCAGCAACCATAGTCCCGCCC
CTAACTCCGCCCATCCCGCCCCTAACTCCGCCCAGTTCCGCCCATTCTCCGCCCCATGGCTGACTAATTT
TTTTTATTTATGCAGAGGCCGAGGCCGCCTCTGCCTCTGAGCTATTCCAGAAGTAGTGAGGAGGCTTTTT
TGGAGGCCTAGGCTTTTGCAAAAAGCTCCCGGGAGCTTGTATATCCATTTTCGGATCTGATCAAGAGACA
GGATGAGGATCGTTTCGCATGATTGAACAAGATGGATTGCACGCAGGTTCTCCGGCCGCTTGGGTGGAGA
GGCTATTCGGCTATGACTGGGCACAACAGACAATCGGCTGCTCTGATGCCGCCGTGTTCCGGCTGTCAGC
GCAGGGGCGCCCGGTTCTTTTTGTCAAGACCGACCTGTCCGGTGCCCTGAATGAACTGCAGGACGAGGCA
GCGCGGCTATCGTGGCTGGCCACGACGGGCGTTCCTTGCGCAGCTGTGCTCGACGTTGTCACTGAAGCGG
GAAGGGACTGGCTGCTATTGGGCGAAGTGCCGGGGCAGGATCTCCTGTCATCTCACCTTGCTCCTGCCGA
GAAAGTATCCATCATGGCTGATGCAATGCGGCGGCTGCATACGCTTGATCCGGCTACCTGCCCATTCGAC
CACCAAGCGAAACATCGCATCGAGCGAGCACGTACTCGGATGGAAGCCGGTCTTGTCGATCAGGATGATC
TGGACGAAGAGCATCAGGGGCTCGCGCCAGCCGAACTGTTCGCCAGGCTCAAGGCGCGCATGCCCGACGG
CGAGGATCTCGTCGTGACCCATGGCGATGCCTGCTTGCCGAATATCATGGTGGAAAATGGCCGCTTTTCT
GGATTCATCGACTGTGGCCGGCTGGGTGTGGCGGACCGCTATCAGGACATAGCGTTGGCTACCCGTGATA
TTGCTGAAGAGCTTGGCGGCGAATGGGCTGACCGCTTCCTCGTGCTTTACGGTATCGCCGCTCCCGATTC
GCAGCGCATCGCCTTCTATCGCCTTCTTGACGAGTTCTTCTGAGCGGGACTCTGGGGTTCGAAATGACCG
ACCAAGCGACGCCCAACCTGCCATCACGAGATTTCGATTCCACCGCCGCCTTCTATGAAAGGTTGGGCTT
CGGAATCGTTTTCCGGGACGCCGGCTGGATGATCCTCCAGCGCGGGGATCTCATGCTGGAGTTCTTCGCC
CACCCCAACTTGTTTATTGCAGCTTATAATGGTTACAAATAAAGCAATAGCATCACAAATTTCACAAATA
AAGCATTTTTTTCACTGCATTCTAGTTGTGGTTTGTCCAAACTCATCAATGTATCTTATCATGTCTGTAT
ACCGTCGACCTCTAGCTAGAGCTTGGCGTAATCATGGTCATAGCTGTTTCCTGTGTGAAATTGTTATCCG
CTCACAATTCCACACAACATACGAGCCGGAAGCATAAAGTGTAAAGCCTGGGGTGCCTAATGAGTGAGCT
AACTCACATTAATTGCGTTGCGCTCACTGCCCGCTTTCCAGTCGGGAAACCTGTCGTGCCAGCTGCATTA
ATGAATCGGCCAACGCGCGGGGAGAGGCGGTTTGCGTATTGGGCGCTCTTCCGCTTCCTCGCTCACTGAC
TCGCTGCGCTCGGTCGTTCGGCTGCGGCGAGCGGTATCAGCTCACTCAAAGGCGGTAATACGGTTATCCA
CAGAATCAGGGGATAACGCAGGAAAGAACATGTGAGCAAAAGGCCAGCAAAAGGCCAGGAACCGTAAAAA
GGCCGCGTTGCTGGCGTTTTTCCATAGGCTCCGCCCCCCTGACGAGCATCACAAAAATCGACGCTCAAGT
CAGAGGTGGCGAAACCCGACAGGACTATAAAGATACCAGGCGTTTCCCCCTGGAAGCTCCCTCGTGCGCT
CTCCTGTTCCGACCCTGCCGCTTACCGGATACCTGTCCGCCTTTCTCCCTTCGGGAAGCGTGGCGCTTTC
TCATAGCTCACGCTGTAGGTATCTCAGTTCGGTGTAGGTCGTTCGCTCCAAGCTGGGCTGTGTGCACGAA
CCCCCCGTTCAGCCCGACCGCTGCGCCTTATCCGGTAACTATCGTCTTGAGTCCAACCCGGTAAGACACG
ACTTATCGCCACTGGCAGCAGCCACTGGTAACAGGATTAGCAGAGCGAGGTATGTAGGCGGTGCTACAGA
GTTCTTGAAGTGGTGGCCTAACTACGGCTACACTAGAAGAACAGTATTTGGTATCTGCGCTCTGCTGAAG
CCAGTTACCTTCGGAAAAAGAGTTGGTAGCTCTTGATCCGGCAAACAAACCACCGCTGGTAGCGGTGGTT
TTTTTGTTTGCAAGCAGCAGATTACGCGCAGAAAAAAAGGATCTCAAGAAGATCCTTTGATCTTTTCTAC
GGGGTCTGACGCTCAGTGGAACGAAAACTCACGTTAAGGGATTTTGGTCATGAGATTATCAAAAAGGATC
TTCACCTAGATCCTTTTAAATTAAAAATGAAGTTTTAAATCAATCTAAAGTATATATGAGTAAACTTGGT
CTGACAGTTACCAATGCTTAATCAGTGAGGCACCTATCTCAGCGATCTGTCTATTTCGTTCATCCATAGT
TGCCTGACTCCCCGTCGTGTAGATAACTACGATACGGGAGGGCTTACCATCTGGCCCCAGTGCTGCAATG
ATACCGCGAGACCCACGCTCACCGGCTCCAGATTTATCAGCAATAAACCAGCCAGCCGGAAGGGCCGAGC
GCAGAAGTGGTCCTGCAACTTTATCCGCCTCCATCCAGTCTATTAATTGTTGCCGGGAAGCTAGAGTAAG
TAGTTCGCCAGTTAATAGTTTGCGCAACGTTGTTGCCATTGCTACAGGCATCGTGGTGTCACGCTCGTCG
TTTGGTATGGCTTCATTCAGCTCCGGTTCCCAACGATCAAGGCGAGTTACATGATCCCCCATGTTGTGCA
AAAAAGCGGTTAGCTCCTTCGGTCCTCCGATCGTTGTCAGAAGTAAGTTGGCCGCAGTGTTATCACTCAT
GGTTATGGCAGCACTGCATAATTCTCTTACTGTCATGCCATCCGTAAGATGCTTTTCTGTGACTGGTGAG
TACTCAACCAAGTCATTCTGAGAATAGTGTATGCGGCGACCGAGTTGCTCTTGCCCGGCGTCAATACGGG
ATAATACCGCGCCACATAGCAGAACTTTAAAAGTGCTCATCATTGGAAAACGTTCTTCGGGGCGAAAACT
CTCAAGGATCTTACCGCTGTTGAGATCCAGTTCGATGTAACCCACTCGTGCACCCAACTGATCTTCAGCA
TCTTTTACTTTCACCAGCGTTTCTGGGTGAGCAAAAACAGGAAGGCAAAATGCCGCAAAAAAGGGAATAA
GGGCGACACGGAAATGTTGAATACTCATACTCTTCCTTTTTCAATATTATTGAAGCATTTATCAGGGTTA
TTGTCTCATGAGCGGATACATATTTGAATGTATTTAGAAAAATAAACAAATAGGGGTTCCGCGCACATTT
CCCCGAAAAGTGCCACCTGACGTCGACGGATCGGGAGATCTCCCGATCCCCTATGGTGCACTCTCAGTAC
AATCTGCTCTGATGCCGCATAGTTAAGCCAGTATCTGCTCCCTGCTTGTGTGTTGGAGGTCGCTGAGTAG
TGCGCGAGCAAAATTTAAGCTACAACAAGGCAAGGCTTGACCGACAATTGCATGAAGAATCTGCTTAGG
